>Addgene plasmid #230884 | AiP15646: pAAV-AiE1426m_3xC2-minBG-SYFP2-WPRE3-BGHpA (Alias: CN5646) | addgene full sequence | sequence record 459521 | Addgene NGS Result
CCTGCAGGCAGCTGCGCGCTCGCTCGCTCACTGAGGCCGCCCGGGCGTCGGGCGACCTTTGGTCGCCCGG
CCTCAGTGAGCGAGCGAGCGCGCAGAGAGGGAGTGGCCAACTCCATCACTAGGGGTTCCTGCGGCCGCAC
GCGTAAAAATTGATTCAGTGTATGAAAGCAAGTTAACTACTTCTGTTCACCATTGAGAGACTTACAGGTG
CTTGCCTGAACTGCAATAAAGGACTCTTATTATTGATCAGGACTTATTTATCTCTTCATTTTGGAGAGCC
TCATAAACTGTTATTACAGTTTCTCTACTGACTTTGAAAAGTTTGAAGTTTGAAAGAGACACCTGTGCAG
CTAACAAAGCATGAGCACGGCCAGAACAGAGAACCCTGTTATCATGGGTCTATCCAGTCAGAACGGCCAG
CTGAGGGGCCCTGTGAAAGCCAGAAAAATTGATTCAGTGTATGAAAGCAAGTTAACTACTTCTGTTCACC
ATTGAGAGACTTACAGGTGCTTGCCTGAACTGCAATAAAGGACTCTTATTATTGATCAGGACTTATTTAT
CTCTTCATTTTGGAGAGCCTCATAAACTGTTATTACAGTTTCTCTACTGACTTTGAAAAGTTTGAAGTTT
GAAAGAGACACCTGTGCAGCTAACAAAGCATGAGCACGGCCAGAACAGAGAACCCTGTTATCATGGGTCT
ATCCAGTCAGAACGGCCAGCTGAGGGGCCCTGTGAAAGCCAGAAAAATTGATTCAGTGTATGAAAGCAAG
TTAACTACTTCTGTTCACCATTGAGAGACTTACAGGTGCTTGCCTGAACTGCAATAAAGGACTCTTATTA
TTGATCAGGACTTATTTATCTCTTCATTTTGGAGAGCCTCATAAACTGTTATTACAGTTTCTCTACTGAC
TTTGAAAAGTTTGAAGTTTGAAAGAGACACCTGTGCAGCTAACAAAGCATGAGCACGGCCAGAACAGAGA
ACCCTGTTATCATGGGTCTATCCAGTCAGAACGGCCAGCTGAGGGGCCCTGTGAAAGCCAGGAGCTCGGG
CTGGGCATAAAAGTCAGGGCAGAGCCATCTATTGCTTACATTTGCTTCTGGGATCCAGATCTTTCGAAGC
TAGCGCTACCGGTCGCCACCATGGTGAGCAAGGGCGAGGAGCTGTTCACCGGGGTGGTGCCCATCCTGGT
CGAGCTGGACGGCGACGTAAACGGCCACAAGTTCAGCGTGTCCGGCGAGGGCGAGGGCGATGCCACCTAC
GGCAAGCTGACCCTGAAGCTGATCTGCACCACCGGCAAGCTGCCCGTGCCCTGGCCCACCCTCGTGACCA
CCCTGGGCTACGGCGTGCAGTGCTTCGCCCGCTACCCCGACCACATGAAGCAGCACGACTTCTTCAAGTC
CGCCATGCCCGAAGGCTACGTCCAGGAGCGCACCATCTTCTTCAAGGACGACGGCAACTACAAGACCCGC
GCCGAGGTGAAGTTCGAGGGCGACACCCTGGTGAACCGCATCGAGCTGAAGGGCATCGACTTCAAGGAGG
ACGGCAACATCCTGGGGCACAAGCTGGAGTACAACTACAACAGCCACAACGTCTATATCACCGCCGACAA
GCAGAAGAACGGCATCAAGGCCAACTTCAAGATCCGCCACAACATCGAGGACGGCGGCGTGCAGCTCGCC
GACCACTACCAGCAGAACACCCCCATCGGCGACGGCCCCGTGCTGCTGCCCGACAACCACTACCTGAGCT
ACCAGTCCAAGCTGAGCAAAGACCCCAACGAGAAGCGCGATCACATGGTCCTGCTGGAGTTCGTGACCGC
CGCCGGGATCACTCTCGGCATGGACGAGCTGTACAAGTAAGTCGACGGCGCGCCGCGGCCGCGAATTCGA
TATCATAATCAACCTCTGGATTACAAAATTTGTGAAAGATTGACTGGTATTCTTAACTATGTTGCTCCTT
TTACGCTATGTGGATACGCTGCTTTAATGCCTTTGTATCATGCTATTGCTTCCCGTATGGCTTTCATTTT
CTCCTCCTTGTATAAATCCTGGTTAGTTCTTGCCACGGCGGAACTCATCGCCGCCTGCCTTGCCCGCTGC
TGGACAGGGGCTCGGCTGTTGGGCACTGACAATTCCGTGGCTCGAGAGATCTTCGACTGTGCCTTCTAGT
TGCCAGCCATCTGTTGTTTGCCCCTCCCCCGTGCCTTCCTTGACCCTGGAAGGTGCCACTCCCACTGTCC
TTTCCTAATAAAATGAGGAAATTGCATCGCATTGTCTGAGTAGGTGTCATTCTATTCTGGGGGGTGGGGT
GGGGCAGGACAGCAAGGGGGAGGATTGGGAAGACAATAGCAGGCATGAGATCTCACGTGCGGACCGAGCG
GCCGCAGGAACCCCTAGTGATGGAGTTGGCCACTCCCTCTCTGCGCGCTCGCTCGCTCACTGAGGCCGGG
CGACCAAAGGTCGCCCGACGCCCGGGCTTTGCCCGGGCGGCCTCAGTGAGCGAGCGAGCGCGCAGCTGCC
TGCAGGGGCGCCTGATGCGGTATTTTCTCCTTACGCATCTGTGCGGTATTTCACACCGCATA
[95 nt withheld, positions 2583-2677]
T
[46 nt withheld, positions 2679-2724]
C
[141 nt withheld, positions 2726-2866]
CCTTTGACGTTGGAGTCCACGTTCTTT
[37 nt withheld, positions 2894-2930]
ACTCTATCTCGGGCTATTCTTTTGATTTATAAGGGATTTTGCCGATTTCGGTCTATTGGTTAAAAAATGA
GCTGATTTAACAAAAATTTAACGCGAATTTTAACAAAATATTAACGTTTACAATTTTATGGTGCACTCTC
AGTACAATCTGCTCTGATGCCGCATAGTTAAGCCAGCCCCGACACCCGCCAACACCCGCTGACGCGCCCT
GACGGGCTTGTCTGCTCCCGGCATCCGCTTACAGACAAGCTGTGACCGTCTCCGGGAGCTGCATGTGTCA
GAGGTTTTCACCGTCATCACCGAAACGCGCGAGACGAAAGGGCCTCGTGATACGCCTATTTTTATAGGTT
AATGTCATGATAATAATGGTTTCTTAGACGTCAGGTGGCACTTTTCGGGGAAATGTGCGCGGAACCCCTA
TTTGTTTATTTTTCTAAATACATTCAAATATGTATCCGCTCATGAGACAATAACCCTGATAAATGCTTCA
ATAATATTGAAAAAGGAAGAGTATGAGTATTCAACATTTCCGTGTCGCCCTTATTCCCTTTTTTGCGGCA
TTTTGCCTTCCTGTTTTTGCTCACCCAGAAACGCTGGTGAAAGTAAAAGATGCTGAAGATCAGTTGGGTG
CACGAGTGGGTTACATCGAACTGGATCTCAACAGCGGTAAGATCCTTGAGAGTTTTCGCCCCGAAGAACG
TTTTCCAATGATGAGCACTTTTAAAGTTCTGCTATGTGGCGCGGTATTATCCCGTATTGACGCCGGGCAA
GAGCAACTCGGTCGCCGCATACACTATTCTCAGAATGACTTGGTTGAGTACTCACCAGTCACAGAAAAGC
ATCTTACGGATGGCATGACAGTAAGAGAATTATGCAGTGCTGCCATAACCATGAGTGATAACACTGCGGC
CAACTTACTTCTGACAACGATCGGAGGACCGAAGGAGCTAACCGCTTTTTTGCACAACATGGGGGATCAT
GTAACTCGCCTTGATCGTTGGGAACCGGAGCTGAATGAAGCCATACCAAACGACGAGCGTGACACCACGA
TGCCTGTAGCAATGGCAACAACGTTGCGCAAACTATTAACTGGCGAACTACTTACTCTAGCTTCCCGGCA
ACAATTAATAGACTGGATGGAGGCGGATAAAGTTGCAGGACCACTTCTGCGCTCGGCCCTTCCGGCTGGC
TGGTTTATTGCTGATAAATCTGGAGCCGGTGAGCGTGGGTCTCGCGGTATCATTGCAGCACTGGGGCCAG
ATGGTAAGCCCTCCCGTATCGTAGTTATCTACACGACGGGGAGTCAGGCAACTATGGATGAACGAAATAG
ACAGATCGCTGAGATAGGTGCCTCACTGATTAAGCATTGGTAACTGTCAGACCAAGTTTACTCATATATA
CTTTAGATTGATTTAAAACTTCATTTTTAATTTAAAAGGATCTAGGTGAAGATCCTTTTTGATAATCTCA
TGACCAAAATCCCTTAACGTGAGTTTTCGTTCCACTGAGCGTCAGACCCCGTAGAAAAGATCAAAGGATC
TTCTTGAGATCCTTTTTTTCTGCGCGTAATCTGCTGCTTGCAAACAAAAAAACCACCGCTACCAGCGGTG
GTTTGTTTGCCGGATCAAGAGCTACCAACTCTTTTTCCGAAGGTAACTGGCTTCAGCAGAGCGCAGATAC
CAAATACTGTTCTTCTAGTGTAGCCGTAGTTAGGCCACCACTTCAAGAACTCTGTAGCACCGCCTACATA
CCTCGCTCTGCTAATCCTGTTACCAGTGGCTGCTGCCAGTGGCGATAAGTCGTGTCTTACCGGGTTGGAC
TCAAGACGATAGTTACCGGATAAGGCGCAGCGGTCGGGCTGAACGGGGGGTTCGTGCACACAGCCCAGCT
TGGAGCGAACGACCTACACCGAACTGAGATACCTACAGCGTGAGCTATGAGAAAGCGCCACGCTTCCCGA
AGGGAGAAAGGCGGACAGGTATCCGGTAAGCGGCAGGGTCGGAACAGGAGAGCGCACGAGGGAGCTTCCA
GGGGGAAACGCCTGGTATCTTTATAGTCCTGTCGGGTTTCGCCACCTCTGACTTGAGCGTCGATTTTTGT
GATGCTCGTCAGGGGGGCGGAGCCTATGGAAAAACGCCAGCAACGCGGCCTTTTTACGGTTCCTGGCCTT
TTGCTGGCCTTTTGCTCACATGT
Features (pLannotate 1.2.2; 17 found; start..end, strand, type, name):
     12..39      +  repeat_region  AAV2 ITR (fragment): inverted terminal repeat of adeno-associated virus serotype 2 inverted
     68..95      +  repeat_region  AAV2 ITR (fragment): inverted terminal repeat of adeno-associated virus serotype 2 inverted
    361..441     +  CDS            Ddx6 (fragment): DDX6_MOUSE - Also known as Hlr2, Rck. Experimental evidence at protein level: Swiss-Prot protein existence level 1. Essential for the formation of P-bodies, cytosolic membrane- less ribonucleoprotein granules involved in RNA metabolism through the coordinated storage of mRNAs encoding regulatory functions (By similarity). Plays a role in P-bodies to coordinate the storage of translationally inactive mRNAs in the cytoplasm and prevent their degradation (By similarity). In the process of mRNA degradation, plays a role in mRNA decapping (By similarity). Blocks autophagy in nutrient- rich conditio
    660..740     +  CDS            Ddx6 (fragment): DDX6_MOUSE - Also known as Hlr2, Rck. Experimental evidence at protein level: Swiss-Prot protein existence level 1. Essential for the formation of P-bodies, cytosolic membrane- less ribonucleoprotein granules involved in RNA metabolism through the coordinated storage of mRNAs encoding regulatory functions (By similarity). Plays a role in P-bodies to coordinate the storage of translationally inactive mRNAs in the cytoplasm and prevent their degradation (By similarity). In the process of mRNA degradation, plays a role in mRNA decapping (By similarity). Blocks autophagy in nutrient- rich conditio
    959..1051    +  CDS            Ddx6 (fragment): DDX6_MOUSE - Also known as Hlr2, Rck. Experimental evidence at protein level: Swiss-Prot protein existence level 1. Essential for the formation of P-bodies, cytosolic membrane- less ribonucleoprotein granules involved in RNA metabolism through the coordinated storage of mRNAs encoding regulatory functions (By similarity). Plays a role in P-bodies to coordinate the storage of translationally inactive mRNAs in the cytoplasm and prevent their degradation (By similarity). In the process of mRNA degradation, plays a role in mRNA decapping (By similarity). Blocks autophagy in nutrient- rich conditio
   1141..1857    +  CDS            SYFP2: SYFP2 is a basic (constitutively fluorescent) yellow fluorescent protein published in 2006, derived from Aequorea victoria. It is reported to be a very rapidly-maturing monomer with moderate acid sensitivity.
   1897..2054    +  misc_feature   WPRE (fragment): woodchuck hepatitis virus posttranscriptional regulatory element
   2060..2140    +  misc_feature   WPRE (fragment): woodchuck hepatitis virus posttranscriptional regulatory element
   2157..2268    +  polyA_signal   bGH poly(A) signal: bovine growth hormone polyadenylation signal
   2386..2526    +  repeat_region  AAV2 ITR: inverted terminal repeat of adeno-associated virus serotype 2 inverted
   2531..2582    -  misc_feature   bom (fragment): basis of mobility region from pBR322
   2601..3056    +  rep_origin     f1 ori (sequence partly withheld): f1 bacteriophage origin of replication; arrow indicates direction of (+) strand synthesis
   3057..3106    -  misc_feature   bom (fragment): basis of mobility region from pBR322
   3208..3243    -  CDS            rop (fragment): Rop protein, which maintains plasmids at low copy number; rop
   3338..3442    +  promoter       AmpR promoter: bla
   3443..4303    +  CDS            AmpR: β-lactamase; bla; confers resistance to ampicillin, carbenicillin, and related antibiotics
   4474..5062    +  rep_origin     ori: high-copy-number ColE1/pMB1/pBR322/pUC origin of replication
