[The description below was written by a language model from this plasmid's Addgene catalogue record and pLannotate feature annotations shown in this document.]
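Description:
AiP15646: pAAV-AiE1426m_3xC2-minBG-SYFP2-WPRE3-BGHpA (alias CN5646) is an AAV transfer plasmid of about 5.1 kb built on a pAAV backbone for enhancer-driven reporter expression in mammalian neurons. It is maintained in bacteria through a ColE1/pUC-type origin and selected with ampicillin via the β-lactamase gene and its own promoter. The backbone also carries an f1 phage origin and small remnants of pBR322 bom and rop sequences. AAV2 inverted terminal repeats flank the expression cassette and define the segment that is packaged into recombinant AAV particles. The annotation detects a complete ITR on the right side and only short fragments on the left.

The payload is a compact enhancer–reporter unit. According to the name and stated purpose, AiE1426m_3xC2 is an enhancer designed to direct transgene expression to Sst-Chodl neurons of the cortex and striatum. The "3x" designation, together with three evenly spaced repeated matches in the feature table, is consistent with a core enhancer element concatenated three times. Those matches are labelled as mouse Ddx6 coding fragments, which most likely reflects incidental sequence similarity within the repeated enhancer rather than an expressed gene. The name indicates that the enhancer sits upstream of a minimal beta-globin promoter (minBG), which the annotation does not call out separately and which would supply basal transcription initiation while leaving cell-type specificity to the enhancer. This drives SYFP2, a rapidly maturing monomeric yellow fluorescent protein. It is followed by WPRE3, a shortened woodchuck posttranscriptional regulatory element that boosts transcript expression (annotated here as two WPRE fragments), and by the bovine growth hormone polyadenylation signal. The construct is used to produce AAV that fluorescently labels this interneuron population.
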