Addgene plasmid #230884: AiP15646: pAAV-AiE1426m_3xC2-minBG-SYFP2-WPRE3-BGHpA (Alias: CN5646)
Purpose: AiE1426m_3xC2 is an enhancer sequence, designed to drive AAV-mediated transgene expression in cortical and striatal Sst-Chodl neurons
Depositing lab: Allen Institute for Brain Science & Jonathan Ting. Depositing organization: Allen Institute. Publication: Enhancer AAV toolbox for accessing and perturbing striatal cell types and circuits. Hunker AC, Wirthlin ME, Gill G, Johansen NJ, Hooper M, Omstead V, Vargas S, Lerma MN, Taskin N, Weed N, Laird WD, Bishaw YM, Bendrick JL, Gore BB, Ben-Simon Y, Opitz-Araya X, Martinez RA, Way SW, Thyagarajan B, Otto S, Sanchez REA, Alexander JR, Amaya A, Amster A, Arbuckle J, Ayala A, Baker PM, Barcelli T, Barta S, Bertagnolli D, Bielstein C, Bishwakarma P, Bowlus J, Boyer G, Brouner K, Casian B, Casper T, Chakka AB, Chakrabarty R, Chong P, Clark M, Colbert K, Daniel S, Dawe T, Departee M, DiValentin P, Donadio NP, Dotson NI, Dwivedi D, Egdorf T, Fliss T, Gary A, Goldy J, Grasso C, Groce EL, Gudsnuk K, Han W, Haradon Z, Hastings S, Helback O, Ho WV, Huang C, Johnson T, Jones DL, Juneau Z, Kenney J, Leibly M, Li S, Liang E, Loeffler H, Lusk NA, Madigan Z, Malloy J, Malone J, McCue R, Melchor J, Mich JK, Moosman S, Morin E, Naidoo R, Newman D, Ngo K, Nguyen K, Oster AL, Ouellette B, Oyama AA, Pena N, Pham T, Phillips E, Pom C, Potekhina L, Ransford S, Ray PL, Reding M, Rette DF, Reynoldson C, Rimorin C, Sigler AR, Rocha DB, Ronellenfitch K, Ruiz A, Sawyer L, Sevigny JP, Shapovalova NV, Shepard N, Shulga L, Soliman S, Staats B, Taormina MJ, Tieu M, Wang Y, Wilkes J, Wood T, Zhou T, Williford A, Dee N, Mollenkopf T, Ng L, Esposito L, Kalmbach BE, Yao S, Ariza J, Collman F, Mufti S, Smith K, Waters J, Ersing I, Patrick M, Zeng H, Lein ES, Kojima Y, Horwitz G, Owen SF, Levi BP, Daigle TL, Tasic B, Bakken TE, Ting JT. Neuron. 2025 May 21;113(10):1507-1524.e17. doi: 10.1016/j.neuron.2025.04.035. PubMed 40403704.
Backbone
  Vector backbone: pAAV
  Vector type: Mammalian Expression, AAV
Growth in bacteria
  Bacterial resistance: Ampicillin, 100 μg/mL
  Growth temperature: 30°C
  Growth strain: NEB Stable
  Copy number: Unknown
Gene/Insert
  Gene/Insert name: SYFP2
Terms and licenses: Academic/Nonprofit Terms; Industry Terms: Not Available to Industry
Depositor comments: Please visit https://doi.org/10.1101/2024.09.27.615553 for bioRxiv preprint.
How to cite: AiP15646: pAAV-AiE1426m_3xC2-minBG-SYFP2-WPRE3-BGHpA (Alias: CN5646) was a gift from Allen Institute for Brain Science & Jonathan Ting (Addgene plasmid # 230884 ; http://n2t.net/addgene:230884 ; RRID:Addgene_230884) For viral preps, please replace (Addgene plasmid # 230884) in the above sentence with: (Addgene viral prep # 230884-AAV2)
